>Addgene plasmid #121782 | KZ201: pMVP (L3-L2) P2A-Hygro + polyA | addgene full sequence | sequence record 237278 | Addgene NGS Result
CTTTCCTGCGTTATCCCCTGATTCTGTGGATAACCGTATTACCGCCTTTGAGTGAGCTGATACCGCTCGC
CGCAGCCGAACGACCGAGCGCAGCGAGTCAGTGAGCGAGGAAGCGGAAGAGCGCCCAATACGCAAACCGC
CTCTCCCCGCGCGTTGGCCGATTCATTAATGCAGCTGGCACGACAGGTTTCCCGACTGGAAAGCGGGCAG
TGAGCGCAACGCAATTAATACGCGTACCGCTAGCCAGGAAGAGTTTGTAGAAACGCAAAAAGGCCATCCG
TCAGGATGGCCTTCTGCTTAGTTTGATGCCTGGCAGTTTATGGCGGGCGTCCTGCCCGCCACCCTCCGGG
CCGTTGCTTCACAACGTTCAAATCCGCTCCCGGCGGATTTGTCCTACTCAGGAGAGCGTTCACCGACAAA
CAACAGATAAAACGAAAGGCCCAGTCTTCCGACTGAGCCTTTCGTTTTATTTGATGCCTGGCAGTTCCCT
ACTCTCGCGTTAACGCTAGCATGGATGTTTTCCCAGTCACGACGTTGTAAAACGACGGCCAGTCTTAAGC
TCGGGCCCCAAATAATGATTTTATTTTGACTGATAGTGACCTGTTCGTTGCAACAAATTGATGAGCAATG
CTTTTTTATAATGCCAACTTTGTATAATAAAGTTGGTGGCGGATCCGGAGCTACTAATTTCTCTCTGTTA
AAGCAGGCAGGAGATGTGGAGGAGAATCCAGGTCCTAAGGGAATGAAGAAGCCCGAACTCACCGCTACCA
GCGTTGAAAAATTTCTCATCGAGAAGTTCGACAGTGTGAGCGACCTGATGCAGTTGTCGGAGGGCGAAGA
GAGCCGAGCCTTCAGCTTCGATGTCGGCGGACGCGGCTATGTACTGCGGGTGAATAGCTGCGCTGATGGC
TTCTACAAAGACCGCTACGTGTACCGCCACTTCGCCAGCGCTGCACTACCCATCCCCGAAGTGTTGGACA
TCGGCGAGTTCAGCGAGAGCCTGACATACTGCATCAGTAGACGCGCCCAAGGCGTTACTCTCCAAGACCT
CCCCGAAACAGAGCTGCCTGCTGTGTTACAGCCTGTCGCCGAAGCTATGGATGCTATTGCCGCCGCCGAC
CTCAGTCAAACCAGCGGCTTCGGCCCATTCGGGCCCCAAGGCATCGGCCAGTACACAACCTGGCGGGATT
TCATTTGCGCCATTGCTGATCCCCATGTCTACCACTGGCAGACCGTGATGGACGACACCGTGTCCGCCAG
CGTAGCTCAAGCCCTGGACGAACTGATGCTGTGGGCCGAAGACTGTCCCGAGGTGCGCCACCTCGTCCAT
GCCGACTTCGGCAGCAACAACGTCCTGACCGACAACGGCCGCATCACCGCCGTAATCGACTGGTCCGAAG
CTATGTTCGGGGACAGTCAGTACGAGGTGGCCAACATCTTCTTCTGGCGGCCCTGGCTGGCTTGCATGGA
GCAGCAGACTCGCTACTTCGAGCGCCGGCATCCCGAGCTGGCCGGCAGCCCTCGTCTGCGAGCCTACATG
CTGCGCATCGGCCTGGATCAGCTCTACCAGAGCCTCGTGGACGGCAACTTCGACGATGCTGCCTGGGCTC
AAGGCCGCTGCGATGCCATCGTCCGCAGCGGGGCCGGCACCGTCGGTCGCACACAAATCGCTCGCCGGAG
CGCAGCCGTATGGACCGACGGCTGCGTCGAGGTGCTGGCCGACAGCGGCAACCGCCGGCCCAGTACACGA
CCGCGCGCTAAGGAGGTAGGTCGAGTTTAAGAATTCTGAAGCTTAGCCTAGAGCTCGCTGATCAGCCTCG
ACTGTGCCTTCTAGTTGCCAGCCATCTGTTGTTTGCCCCTCCCCCGTGCCTTCCTTGACCCTGGAAGGTG
CCACTCCCACTGTCCTTTCCTAATAAAATGAGGAAATTGCATCGCATTGTCTGAGTAGGTGTCATTCTAT
TCTGGGGGGTGGGGTGGGGCAGGACAGCAAGGGGGAGGATTGGGAAGAGAATAGCAGGCATGCTGGGGAG
GTACCTGACCCAGCTTTCTTGTACAAAGTTGGCATTATAAGAAAGCATTGCTTATCAATTTGTTGCAACG
AACAGGTCACTATCAGTCAAAATAAAATCATTATTTGCCATCCAGCTGCAGGGCGGCCGCGATATCCCCT
ATAGTGAGTCGTATTACATGGTCATAGCTGTTTCCTGGCAGCTCTGGCCCGTGTCTCAAAATCTCTGATG
TTACATTGCACAAGATAAAAATATATCATCATGAACAATAAAACTGTCTGCTTACATAAACAGTAATACA
AGGGGTGTTATGAGCCATATTCAACGGGAAACGTCGAGGCCGCGATTAAATTCCAACATGGATGCTGATT
TATATGGGTATAAATGGGCTCGCGATAATGTCGGGCAATCAGGTGCGACAATCTATCGCTTGTATGGGAA
GCCCGATGCGCCAGAGTTGTTTCTGAAACATGGCAAAGGTAGCGTTGCCAATGATGTTACAGATGAGATG
GTCAGACTAAACTGGCTGACGGAATTTATGCCTCTTCCGACCATCAAGCATTTTATCCGTACTCCTGATG
ATGCATGGTTACTCACCACTGCGATCCCCGGAAAAACAGCATTCCAGGTATTAGAAGAATATCCTGATTC
AGGTGAAAATATTGTTGATGCGCTGGCAGTGTTCCTGCGCCGGTTGCATTCGATTCCTGTTTGTAATTGT
CCTTTTAACAGCGATCGCGTATTTCGTCTCGCTCAGGCGCAATCACGAATGAATAACGGTTTGGTTGATG
CGAGTGATTTTGATGACGAGCGTAATGGCTGGCCTGTTGAACAAGTCTGGAAAGAAATGCATAAACTTTT
GCCATTCTCACCGGATTCAGTCGTCACTCATGGTGATTTCTCACTTGATAACCTTATTTTTGACGAGGGG
AAATTAATAGGTTGTATTGATGTTGGACGAGTCGGAATCGCAGACCGATACCAGGATCTTGCCATCCTAT
GGAACTGCCTCGGTGAGTTTTCTCCTTCATTACAGAAACGGCTTTTTCAAAAATATGGTATTGATAATCC
TGATATGAATAAATTGCAGTTTCATTTGATGCTCGATGAGTTTTTCTAATCAGAATTGGTTAATTGGTTG
TAACACTGGCAGAGCATTACGCTGACTTGACGGGACGGCGCAAGCTCATGACCAAAATCCCTTAACGTGA
GTTACGCGTCGTTCCACTGAGCGTCAGACCCCGTAGAAAAGATCAAAGGATCTTCTTGAGATCCTTTTTT
TCTGCGCGTAATCTGCTGCTTGCAAACAAAAAAACCACCGCTACCAGCGGTGGTTTGTTTGCCGGATCAA
GAGCTACCAACTCTTTTTCCGAAGGTAACTGGCTTCAGCAGAGCGCAGATACCAAATACTGTTCTTCTAG
TGTAGCCGTAGTTAGGCCACCACTTCAAGAACTCTGTAGCACCGCCTACATACCTCGCTCTGCTAATCCT
GTTACCAGTGGCTGCTGCCAGTGGCGATAAGTCGTGTCTTACCGGGTTGGACTCAAGACGATAGTTACCG
GATAAGGCGCAGCGGTCGGGCTGAACGGGGGGTTCGTGCACACAGCCCAGCTTGGAGCGAACGACCTACA
CCGAACTGAGATACCTACAGCGTGAGCTATGAGAAAGCGCCACGCTTCCCGAAGGGAGAAAGGCGGACAG
GTATCCGGTAAGCGGCAGGGTCGGAACAGGAGAGCGCACGAGGGAGCTTCCAGGGGGAAACGCCTGGTAT
CTTTATAGTCCTGTCGGGTTTCGCCACCTCTGACTTGAGCGTCGATTTTTGTGATGCTCGTCAGGGGGGC
GGAGCCTATGGAAAAACGCCAGCAACGCGGCCTTTTTACGGTTCCTGGCCTTTTGCTGGCCTTTTGCTCA
CATGTT
Features (pLannotate 1.2.2; 11 found; start..end, strand, type, name):
    121..213     +  CDS            lacI (fragment): lac repressor; lacI; The lac repressor binds to the lac operator to inhibit transcription in E. coli. This inhibition can be relieved by adding lactose or isopropyl-β-D-thiogalactopyranoside (IPTG).
    268..295     -  terminator     rrnB T2 terminator: transcription terminator T2 from the E. coli rrnB gene
    427..470     +  terminator     rrnB T1 terminator: Escherichia coli rrnB; transcription terminator T1 from the E. coli rrnB gene
    517..553     -  CDS            lacZα (fragment): LacZα fragment of β-galactosidase; lacZ fragment
    570..665     +  protein_bind   attL3: mutant version of attL; recombination site for the Gateway® LR reaction LR Clonase™
    743..1780    +  CDS            HygR: hygromycin B phosphotransferase confers resistance to hygromycin
   1822..1933    +  polyA_signal   bGH poly(A) signal: bovine growth hormone polyadenylation signal
   2038..2137    -  protein_bind   attL2: mutant version of attL; recombination site for the Gateway® LR reaction LR Clonase™
   2168..2186    -  promoter       T7 promoter: promoter for bacteriophage T7 RNA polymerase
   2320..3129    +  CDS            KanR: aminoglycoside phosphotransferase; aph(3')-Ia; confers resistance to kanamycin in bacteria or G418 (Geneticin®) in eukaryotes
   3276..3864    +  rep_origin     ori: high-copy-number ColE1/pMB1/pBR322/pUC origin of replication
