[The description below was written by a language model from this plasmid's Addgene catalogue record and pLannotate feature annotations shown in this document.]
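Description:
KZ201: pMVP (L3-L2) P2A-Hygro + polyA is a MultiSite Gateway Pro entry plasmid from the pMVP modular cloning platform, built on the Invitrogen pDONR221 P3-P2 backbone. It is a small (about 3.9 kb) bacterial cloning vector with no expression function of its own. It replicates from a high-copy ColE1/pUC-type origin and is selected with kanamycin through an aminoglycoside phosphotransferase gene. The rrnB T1 and T2 terminators sit upstream of the recombination cassette and insulate it from read-through transcription. The short lacI and lacZα fragments and the T7 promoter flanking the cassette are backbone remnants.

The payload is a roughly 1.4 kb synthetic module bracketed by attL3 and attL2 sites. It consists of a P2A self-cleaving peptide sequence followed by the hygromycin B phosphotransferase coding sequence and a bovine growth hormone polyadenylation signal. The feature table annotates HygR and the bGH poly(A) but not the P2A. According to the catalogue description, the P2A would lie in the interval between attL3 and the start of HygR. The module carries no promoter, because it is designed as the terminal 3' component in a three- or four-fragment LR Clonase assembly. There it recombines with upstream entry clones supplying a promoter and a gene of interest, and with a destination vector.

In the assembled product the gene of interest is joined in frame through P2A to the hygromycin marker, so both proteins are translated from a single transcript terminated by the bGH signal. This couples drug selection directly to transgene expression in the recipient cells.
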