Addgene plasmid #121782: KZ201: pMVP (L3-L2) P2A-Hygro + polyA
Purpose: pMVP L3-L2 entry plasmid, contains Hygro-P2A + polyA for 3- or 4-component MultiSite Gateway Pro assembly. Allows expression of C-term Hygro selection marker linked by P2A to gene of interest.
Depositing lab: Christopher Newgard. Depositing organization: Duke University. Publication: Creation of versatile cloning platforms for transgene expression and dCas9-based epigenome editing. Haldeman JM, Conway AE, Arlotto ME, Slentz DH, Muoio DM, Becker TC, Newgard CB. Nucleic Acids Res. 2018 Dec 27. pii: 5264291. doi: 10.1093/nar/gky1286. PubMed 30590691.
Backbone
  Vector backbone: pDONR221 P3-P2
  Backbone manufacturer: Invitrogen
  Backbone size w/o insert (bp): 2555
  Vector type: Synthetic Biology ; pMVP Gateway Entry Plasmid
Growth in bacteria
  Bacterial resistance: Kanamycin, 50 μg/mL
  Growth temperature: 37°C
  Growth strain: DH5alpha
  Copy number: High Copy
Gene/Insert
  Gene/Insert name: P2A-Hygro + polyA
  Species: Synthetic
  Insert size (bp): 1371
  Cloning method: Gateway Cloning
  Sequencing primers: 5′ M13F; 3′ M13R
Terms and licenses: Academic/Nonprofit Terms; Industry Terms: Not Available to Industry
How to cite: KZ201: pMVP (L3-L2) P2A-Hygro + polyA was a gift from Christopher Newgard (Addgene plasmid # 121782 ; http://n2t.net/addgene:121782 ; RRID:Addgene_121782)
